Addgene plasmid #131109: pcDNA4/TO-ORF66 C427A-2xStrep
Purpose: Expresses KSHV ORF66 a.a. 1-429 (full length) C427A mutant with a C-terminal 2xStrep tag in mammalian cells
Depositing lab: Britt Glaunsinger. Depositing organization: University of California, Berkeley. Publication: Conserved CxnC motifs in Kaposi's sarcoma-associated herpesvirus ORF66 are required for viral late gene expression and are essential for its interaction with ORF34. Didychuk AL, Castaneda AF, Kushnir LO, Huang CJ, Glaunsinger BA. J Virol. 2019 Oct 2. pii: JVI.01299-19. doi: 10.1128/JVI.01299-19. PubMed 31578296.
Backbone
  Vector backbone: pcDNA4/TO
  Backbone manufacturer: Thermo Fisher Scientific
  Backbone size w/o insert (bp): 5117
  Total vector size (bp): 6404
  Vector type: Mammalian Expression
Growth in bacteria
  Bacterial resistance: Ampicillin, 100 μg/mL
  Growth temperature: 37°C
  Growth strain: DH5alpha
  Copy number: High Copy
Gene/Insert
  Gene/Insert name: ORF66
  Species: Kaposi's Sarcoma Associated Herpesvirus (HHV-8)
  Insert size (bp): 1287
  Mutation: ORF66 a.a. 1-429 (full-length); cysteine 427 mutated to alanine
  Entrez Gene: ORF66 (a.k.a. HHV8GK18_gp75)
  Promoter: CMV
  Tag / fusion protein: 2xStrep (C terminal on backbone)
  Cloning method: Unknown
  Sequencing primers: 5′ CGCAAATGGGCGGTAGGCGTG; 3′ TAGAAGGCACAGTCGAGG
Terms and licenses: Academic/Nonprofit Terms; Industry Terms: Not Available to Industry
How to cite: pcDNA4/TO-ORF66 C427A-2xStrep was a gift from Britt Glaunsinger (Addgene plasmid # 131109 ; http://n2t.net/addgene:131109 ; RRID:Addgene_131109)
