[The description below was written by a language model from this plasmid's Addgene catalogue record and pLannotate feature annotations shown in this document.]
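Description:
pcDNA4/TO-ORF66 C427A-2xStrep is a mammalian expression plasmid of about 6.4 kb built on the commercial pcDNA4/TO backbone. It is maintained in E. coli through a high-copy ColE1/pUC-type origin and selected with ampicillin via the β-lactamase gene. An f1 origin is also present. For selection in mammalian cells the backbone carries a Sh ble (Zeocin/bleomycin resistance) cassette driven by the SV40 early promoter, with an EM7 bacterial promoter upstream and an SV40 polyadenylation signal downstream.

The payload is the full-length ORF66 coding sequence of Kaposi's sarcoma-associated herpesvirus (amino acids 1–429, 1,287 bp) carrying a cysteine-to-alanine substitution at residue 427. According to the catalogue entry it is fused at its C terminus to a backbone-encoded 2xStrep tag. The tag is not separately annotated in the feature table, but there is unannotated space between the ORF66 CDS and the bovine growth hormone polyadenylation signal where it would lie. Transcription is driven by the CMV immediate-early enhancer and promoter. The short tet-operator-like fragments annotated just downstream of the promoter correspond to the TetO sites of the "TO" backbone, which make expression tetracycline-regulatable in cells that supply the Tet repressor and constitutive in cells that do not.

The associated publication title indicates that conserved CxnC motifs in ORF66 are required for viral late gene expression and for its interaction with ORF34. This C427A mutant is presumably one of the point mutants used to probe such cysteine residues, with the Strep tag allowing affinity purification and detection of the protein and its binding partners in transfected cells.
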