Features (pLannotate 1.2.2; 22 found; start..end, strand, type, name):
     28..80      -  misc_feature   bom (fragment): basis of mobility region from pBR322
    235..614     +  enhancer       CMV enhancer: human cytomegalovirus immediate early enhancer
    615..818     +  promoter       CMV promoter: human cytomegalovirus (CMV) immediate early promoter
    820..839     +  promoter       PLtetO-1 promoter (fragment): modified phage lambda PL promoter with tet operator sites (Lutz and Bujard, 1997)
    841..860     +  promoter       PLtetO-1 promoter (fragment): modified phage lambda PL promoter with tet operator sites (Lutz and Bujard, 1997)
    868..901     +  promoter       TRE3GV promoter (fragment): 3rd-generation Tet-responsive promoter that can be activated by binding of Tet-On® 3G, optimized for retroviral and lentiviral vectors
   1001..2287    +  CDS            ORF66: UL49_HHV8P - Protein inferred from homology: Swiss-Prot protein existence level 3. From Human herpesvirus 8 type P (isolate GK18) (HHV-8) (Kaposi's sarcoma-associated herpesvirus).
   2421..2645    +  polyA_signal   bGH poly(A) signal: bovine growth hormone polyadenylation signal
   2649..2670    +  promoter       SV40 promoter (fragment): SV40 enhancer and early promoter
   2691..3119    +  rep_origin     f1 ori (sequence partly withheld): f1 bacteriophage origin of replication; arrow indicates direction of (+) strand synthesis
   3133..3462    +  promoter       SV40 promoter: SV40 enhancer and early promoter
   3510..3557    +  promoter       EM7 promoter: synthetic bacterial promoter&nbsp
   3576..3950    +  CDS            BleoR: antibiotic-binding protein; Sh ble from Streptoalloteichus hindustanus; confers resistance to bleomycin, phleomycin, and Zeocin™
   3960..4085    +  CDS            ble (fragment): BLE_KLEPN - Experimental evidence at protein level: Swiss-Prot protein existence level 1. Binding protein with a strong affinity to the bleomycin family of antibiotics. Binds to CL990; an antimitotic-antibiotic compound. From Klebsiella pneumoniae.
   4080..4201    +  polyA_signal   SV40 poly(A) signal: SV40 polyadenylation signal
   4274..4290    -  protein_bind   lac operator: The lac repressor binds to the lac operator to inhibit transcription in E. coli. This inhibition can be relieved by adding lactose or isopropyl-β-D-thiogalactopyranoside (IPTG). lac repressor encoded by lacI
   4298..4328    -  promoter       lac promoter: promoter for the E. coli lac operon
   4343..4364    -  protein_bind   CAP binding site: CAP binding activates transcription in the presence of cAMP. E. coli catabolite activator protein
   4377..4469    -  CDS            lacI (fragment): lac repressor; lacI; The lac repressor binds to the lac operator to inhibit transcription in E. coli. This inhibition can be relieved by adding lactose or isopropyl-β-D-thiogalactopyranoside (IPTG).
   4652..5240    -  rep_origin     ori: high-copy-number ColE1/pMB1/pBR322/pUC origin of replication
   5411..6271    -  CDS            AmpR: β-lactamase; bla; confers resistance to ampicillin, carbenicillin, and related antibiotics
   6272..6376    -  promoter       AmpR promoter: bla
>Addgene plasmid #131109 | pcDNA4/TO-ORF66 C427A-2xStrep | addgene full sequence | sequence record 257472 | Addgene NGS Result
GACGGATCGGGAGATCTCCCGATCCCCTATGGTGCACTCTCAGTACAATCTGCTCTGATGCCGCATAGTT
AAGCCAGTATCTGCTCCCTGCTTGTGTGTTGGAGGTCGCTGAGTAGTGCGCGAGCAAAATTTAAGCTACA
ACAAGGCAAGGCTTGACCGACAATTGCATGAAGAATCTGCTTAGGGTTAGGCGTTTTGCGCTGCTTCGCG
ATGTACGGGCCAGATATACGCGTTGACATTGATTATTGACTAGTTATTAATAGTAATCAATTACGGGGTC
ATTAGTTCATAGCCCATATATGGAGTTCCGCGTTACATAACTTACGGTAAATGGCCCGCCTGGCTGACCG
CCCAACGACCCCCGCCCATTGACGTCAATAATGACGTATGTTCCCATAGTAACGCCAATAGGGACTTTCC
ATTGACGTCAATGGGTGGAGTATTTACGGTAAACTGCCCACTTGGCAGTACATCAAGTGTATCATATGCC
AAGTACGCCCCCTATTGACGTCAATGACGGTAAATGGCCCGCCTGGCATTATGCCCAGTACATGACCTTA
TGGGACTTTCCTACTTGGCAGTACATCTACGTATTAGTCATCGCTATTACCATGGTGATGCGGTTTTGGC
AGTACATCAATGGGCGTGGATAGCGGTTTGACTCACGGGGATTTCCAAGTCTCCACCCCATTGACGTCAA
TGGGAGTTTGTTTTGGCACCAAAATCAACGGGACTTTCCAAAATGTCGTAACAACTCCGCCCCATTGACG
CAAATGGGCGGTAGGCGTGTACGGTGGGAGGTCTATATAAGCAGAGCTCTCCCTATCAGTGATAGAGATC
TCCCTATCAGTGATAGAGATCGTCGACGAGCTCGTTTAGTGAACCGTCAGATCGCCTGGAGACGCCATCC
ACGCTGTTTTGACCTCCATAGAAGACACCGGGACCGATCCAGCCTCCGGACTCTAGCGTTTAAACTTAAG
CTTGGTACCGAGCTCGGATCATGGCCCTGGATCAGCGCTGGGATCGCTTTCTTGTGTCTTGGTTTGGTTT
GGATGAGGCCCAGCTGACGGCCCACCGCGTGTTCGAGGGCGAGAATGGCGTGCCAGTGGAGGAATATGTG
GCTTTTGTCATATTCGGGGAGCGGGGTTTCCAGGGAAACATGCCCTCCTGGGCCAGGCACCTGTTGGACC
GCCCGTCGCTGGCGCAGGCGATCGCCGTGTTGCGCGCTGGCTCAGACACCGTCGCCAAACAGGCGCAGAT
TTGTGCGGCGCAGCAGCTGCTTGGCGCCCACGTATGGGTTGTGGTGACGCTGTCCCGTGCCCAGGCCGCC
GACCATGCTAGGGCGATACCGCGCCACGTATGGGCAAAATACCTGTCGCTTCCATTTTCCAAGGCCTGTG
CCCAACTCTGCAAGCTGTTGGCGCTTTGCTCTCGCTTTCCGTTAGTGACCTGCTGTTCGAAGCCCCCACC
GTCGCTACCCTGGCTAAGGAAGAAGTGGCATGGGCCGTTGCCGCGTCGTCCCCTCCTGGAGGTGCCCTCG
CCCACCCGTCGCGGTGTGGCTGCGACCGGAGACGGTAACGGGCTCGGGATAGGGGCGGCAGATACCGGCC
TCCGGGAGGCCTTGGAGCGCGTCGCCCCTACGGTTCCCTGCGGTAACCCGTTCGACGCCATGCTTGGGTC
ACTGTGTTTTTTGAGCCTTATTAAGTCCCGCCACGTAGTGCTGCCCGCCTGCGAGCAGGAGGGACCTGGT
CTCGTGCGGAACCTTGGCAGGAGGCTTCTGGCATACAATGTTCTCTCCCCCTGCGTGTCCATACCCGTCA
TCTGTTCGCGCGTGGCCCGCGCGGCCCTTGCCAAGCGGGCGCGTTGCGCTCGGGCGGTTGTGTGCATGGA
GTGTGGACACTGTCTTAACTTTGGCAGGGGCAAGTTTCATACTGTCAATTTTCCTCCCACCAACGTGTTT
TTCAGCAGGGACAGGAAAGAGAAGCAGTTCACCATCTGTGCGACCACGGGGAGGATCTACTGTTCTTACT
GTGGCAGCGAACATATGAGGGTGTATCCCCTGTGCGATATTACCGGACGCGGGACCCTAGCACGCGTCGT
AATCAGGGCTGTCCTAGCTAACAACGCGGCCCTTGCCATTCGAGACCTAGATCAAACTGTCAGTTTTGTA
GTGCCTTGCCTTGGGACGCCCGACTGCGAGGCTGCCCTATTAAAGCACCGTGACGTGCGCGGACTGCTTC
AGCTCACCTCACAGCTGCTGGAGTTCTGTTGCGGGAAGGCCTCCTCCCTCGAGGGAGGCGGTGGATGGAG
CCACCCCCAGTTCGAGAAGGGCGGCGGCAGCGGCGGCGGCAGCGGCGGCGGCAGCTGGAGCCACCCCCAG
TTCGAGAAGGGGCCCGTTTAAACCCGCTGATCAGCCTCGACTGTGCCTTCTAGTTGCCAGCCATCTGTTG
TTTGCCCCTCCCCCGTGCCTTCCTTGACCCTGGAAGGTGCCACTCCCACTGTCCTTTCCTAATAAAATGA
GGAAATTGCATCGCATTGTCTGAGTAGGTGTCATTCTATTCTGGGGGGTGGGGTGGGGCAGGACAGCAAG
GGGGAGGATTGGGAAGACAATAGCAGGCATGCTGGGGATGCGGTGGGCTCTATGGCTTCTGAGGCGGAAA
GAACCAGCTGGGGCTCTAGGGGGTATCCCC
[124 nt withheld, positions 2691-2814]
C
[91 nt withheld, positions 2816-2906]
A
[49 nt withheld, positions 2908-2956]
CCTTTGACGTTGGAGTCCACGTTCTTT
[37 nt withheld, positions 2984-3020]
ACCCTATCTCGGTCTATTCTTTTGATTTATAAGGGATTTTGCCGATTTCGGCCTATTGGTTAAAAAATGA
GCTGATTTAACAAAAATTTAACGCGAATTAATTCTGTGGAATGTGTGTCAGTTAGGGTGTGGAAAGTCCC
CAGGCTCCCCAGCAGGCAGAAGTATGCAAAGCATGCATCTCAATTAGTCAGCAACCAGGTGTGGAAAGTC
CCCAGGCTCCCCAGCAGGCAGAAGTATGCAAAGCATGCATCTCAATTAGTCAGCAACCATAGTCCCGCCC
CTAACTCCGCCCATCCCGCCCCTAACTCCGCCCAGTTCCGCCCATTCTCCGCCCCATGGCTGACTAATTT
TTTTTATTTATGCAGAGGCCGAGGCCGCCTCTGCCTCTGAGCTATTCCAGAAGTAGTGAGGAGGCTTTTT
TGGAGGCCTAGGCTTTTGCAAAAAGCTCCCGGGAGCTTGTATATCCATTTTCGGATCTGATCAGCACGTG
TTGACAATTAATCATCGGCATAGTATATCGGCATAGTATAATACGACAAGGTGAGGAACTAAACCATGGC
CAAGTTGACCAGTGCCGTTCCGGTGCTCACCGCGCGCGACGTCGCCGGAGCGGTCGAGTTCTGGACCGAC
CGGCTCGGGTTCTCCCGGGACTTCGTGGAGGACGACTTCGCCGGTGTGGTCCGGGACGACGTGACCCTGT
TCATCAGCGCGGTCCAGGACCAGGTGGTGCCGGACAACACCCTGGCCTGGGTGTGGGTGCGCGGCCTGGA
CGAGCTGTACGCCGAGTGGTCGGAGGTCGTGTCCACGAACTTCCGGGACGCCTCCGGGCCGGCCATGACC
GAGATCGGCGAGCAGCCGTGGGGGCGGGAGTTCGCCCTGCGCGACCCGGCCGGCAACTGCGTGCACTTCG
TGGCCGAGGAGCAGGACTGACACGTGCTACGAGATTTCGATTCCACCGCCGCCTTCTATGAAAGGTTGGG
CTTCGGAATCGTTTTCCGGGACGCCGGCTGGATGATCCTCCAGCGCGGGGATCTCATGCTGGAGTTCTTC
GCCCACCCCAACTTGTTTATTGCAGCTTATAATGGTTACAAATAAAGCAATAGCATCACAAATTTCACAA
ATAAAGCATTTTTTTCACTGCATTCTAGTTGTGGTTTGTCCAAACTCATCAATGTATCTTATCATGTCTG
TATACCGTCGACCTCTAGCTAGAGCTTGGCGTAATCATGGTCATAGCTGTTTCCTGTGTGAAATTGTTAT
CCGCTCACAATTCCACACAACATACGAGCCGGAAGCATAAAGTGTAAAGCCTGGGGTGCCTAATGAGTGA
GCTAACTCACATTAATTGCGTTGCGCTCACTGCCCGCTTTCCAGTCGGGAAACCTGTCGTGCCAGCTGCA
TTAATGAATCGGCCAACGCGCGGGGAGAGGCGGTTTGCGTATTGGGCGCTCTTCCGCTTCCTCGCTCACT
GACTCGCTGCGCTCGGTCGTTCGGCTGCGGCGAGCGGTATCAGCTCACTCAAAGGCGGTAATACGGTTAT
CCACAGAATCAGGGGATAACGCAGGAAAGAACATGTGAGCAAAAGGCCAGCAAAAGGCCAGGAACCGTAA
AAAGGCCGCGTTGCTGGCGTTTTTCCATAGGCTCCGCCCCCCTGACGAGCATCACAAAAATCGACGCTCA
AGTCAGAGGTGGCGAAACCCGACAGGACTATAAAGATACCAGGCGTTTCCCCCTGGAAGCTCCCTCGTGC
GCTCTCCTGTTCCGACCCTGCCGCTTACCGGATACCTGTCCGCCTTTCTCCCTTCGGGAAGCGTGGCGCT
TTCTCATAGCTCACGCTGTAGGTATCTCAGTTCGGTGTAGGTCGTTCGCTCCAAGCTGGGCTGTGTGCAC
GAACCCCCCGTTCAGCCCGACCGCTGCGCCTTATCCGGTAACTATCGTCTTGAGTCCAACCCGGTAAGAC
ACGACTTATCGCCACTGGCAGCAGCCACTGGTAACAGGATTAGCAGAGCGAGGTATGTAGGCGGTGCTAC
AGAGTTCTTGAAGTGGTGGCCTAACTACGGCTACACTAGAAGAACAGTATTTGGTATCTGCGCTCTGCTG
AAGCCAGTTACCTTCGGAAAAAGAGTTGGTAGCTCTTGATCCGGCAAACAAACCACCGCTGGTAGCGGTG
GTTTTTTTGTTTGCAAGCAGCAGATTACGCGCAGAAAAAAAGGATCTCAAGAAGATCCTTTGATCTTTTC
TACGGGGTCTGACGCTCAGTGGAACGAAAACTCACGTTAAGGGATTTTGGTCATGAGATTATCAAAAAGG
ATCTTCACCTAGATCCTTTTAAATTAAAAATGAAGTTTTAAATCAATCTAAAGTATATATGAGTAAACTT
GGTCTGACAGTTACCAATGCTTAATCAGTGAGGCACCTATCTCAGCGATCTGTCTATTTCGTTCATCCAT
AGTTGCCTGACTCCCCGTCGTGTAGATAACTACGATACGGGAGGGCTTACCATCTGGCCCCAGTGCTGCA
ATGATACCGCGAGACCCACGCTCACCGGCTCCAGATTTATCAGCAATAAACCAGCCAGCCGGAAGGGCCG
AGCGCAGAAGTGGTCCTGCAACTTTATCCGCCTCCATCCAGTCTATTAATTGTTGCCGGGAAGCTAGAGT
AAGTAGTTCGCCAGTTAATAGTTTGCGCAACGTTGTTGCCATTGCTACAGGCATCGTGGTGTCACGCTCG
TCGTTTGGTATGGCTTCATTCAGCTCCGGTTCCCAACGATCAAGGCGAGTTACATGATCCCCCATGTTGT
GCAAAAAAGCGGTTAGCTCCTTCGGTCCTCCGATCGTTGTCAGAAGTAAGTTGGCCGCAGTGTTATCACT
CATGGTTATGGCAGCACTGCATAATTCTCTTACTGTCATGCCATCCGTAAGATGCTTTTCTGTGACTGGT
GAGTACTCAACCAAGTCATTCTGAGAATAGTGTATGCGGCGACCGAGTTGCTCTTGCCCGGCGTCAATAC
GGGATAATACCGCGCCACATAGCAGAACTTTAAAAGTGCTCATCATTGGAAAACGTTCTTCGGGGCGAAA
ACTCTCAAGGATCTTACCGCTGTTGAGATCCAGTTCGATGTAACCCACTCGTGCACCCAACTGATCTTCA
GCATCTTTTACTTTCACCAGCGTTTCTGGGTGAGCAAAAACAGGAAGGCAAAATGCCGCAAAAAAGGGAA
TAAGGGCGACACGGAAATGTTGAATACTCATACTCTTCCTTTTTCAATATTATTGAAGCATTTATCAGGG
TTATTGTCTCATGAGCGGATACATATTTGAATGTATTTAGAAAAATAAACAAATAGGGGTTCCGCGCACA
TTTCCCCGAAAAGTGCCACCTGACGTC
